Addgene plasmid #49744: pVRc27_1331
Depositing lab: Christopher Voigt. Depositing organization: University of California, San Francisco (UCSF). Publication: Design of orthogonal genetic switches based on a crosstalk map of sigmas, anti-sigmas, and promoters. Rhodius VA, Segall-Shapiro TH, Sharon BD, Ghodasara A, Orlova E, Tabakh H, Burkhardt DH, Clancy K, Peterson TC, Gross CA, Voigt CA. Mol Syst Biol. 2013 Oct 29;9:702. doi: 10.1038/msb.2013.58. PubMed 24169405.
Backbone
  Vector backbone: pVRc
  Vector type: Bacterial Expression, Synthetic Biology
Growth in bacteria
  Bacterial resistance: Chloramphenicol, 25 μg/mL
  Growth temperature: 37°C
  Growth strain: DH10B
  Copy number: Low Copy
Gene/Insert
  Gene/Insert name: AS27_1331
  Species: Mycobacterium bovis AF2122/97
  Mutation: Codon optimized for E.coli
  Promoter: pLux
  Cloning method: Restriction Enzyme; 5′ cloning site NdeI (not destroyed); 3′ cloning site BamHI (not destroyed)
  Sequencing primers: 5′ GCGCTATCATGCCATACC; 3′ GTTTCACTTCTGAGTTCGGC
Terms and licenses: Academic/Nonprofit Terms; Industry Terms: Not Available to Industry
How to cite: pVRc27_1331 was a gift from Christopher Voigt (Addgene plasmid # 49744 ; http://n2t.net/addgene:49744 ; RRID:Addgene_49744)
