[The description below was written by a language model from this plasmid's Addgene catalogue record and pLannotate feature annotations shown in this document.]
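Description:
pVRc27_1331 is a low-copy bacterial expression plasmid built on the pVRc backbone for synthetic biology work in E. coli. It belongs to a collection assembled to map crosstalk among extracytoplasmic function (ECF) sigma factors, their anti-sigma factors and cognate promoters, with the aim of building orthogonal genetic switches. The feature table shows a complete p15A origin, which allows the plasmid to coexist with ColE1-type plasmids in the same cell. It also detects short fragments resembling ColE1/pBR322, bom and RSF origins, plus a remnant of a tetracycline resistance gene and its promoter; these appear to be backbone leftovers rather than functional units. Selection is by chloramphenicol, through a cat gene with its own promoter followed by a his operon terminator. An f1 phage origin is also present.

The payload is AS27_1331, an anti-sigma factor gene from Mycobacterium bovis AF2122/97 that was codon optimized for E. coli and cloned between NdeI and BamHI sites. Annotation matches this 762 nt reading frame to the mycobacterial anti-sigma factor for the ECF sigma factor SigM, a type of membrane-associated protein that holds its partner sigma inactive. According to the catalogue entry, the gene is expressed from the pLux promoter, although that promoter is not itself annotated in the feature table. The plasmid carries luxR from Aliivibrio fischeri on the opposite strand, adjacent to a lacI promoter fragment that probably drives it. LuxR activates pLux when bound to its acyl-homoserine lactone autoinducer, so anti-sigma expression should be inducible. The rrnB T1 and T2 terminators lie downstream of the insert. The plasmid is suited to titrating anti-sigma levels to repress a cognate sigma factor supplied from compatible plasmids.
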