Features (pLannotate 1.2.2; 17 found; start..end, strand, type, name):
      1..762     +  CDS            rsmA: RSMAF_MYCTE - Experimental evidence at protein level: Swiss-Prot protein existence level 1. An anti-sigma factor for extracytoplasmic function (ECF) sigma factor SigM. ECF sigma factors are held in an inactive form by an anti-sigma factor until released by regulated intramembrane proteolysis (RIP). RIP occurs when an extracytoplasmic signal triggers a concerted proteolytic cascade to transmit information and elicit cellular responses. The membrane-spanning regulatory substrate protein is first cut extracytoplasmically (site-1 protease, S1P), then within the membrane itself (site-2 protease, S2
    853..968     +  ncRNA          5S rRNA: Accession: RF00001 - 5S ribosomal RNA
    972..1058    +  terminator     rrnB T1 terminator: Escherichia coli rrnB; transcription terminator T1 from the E. coli rrnB gene
   1150..1177    +  terminator     rrnB T2 terminator: transcription terminator T2 from the E. coli rrnB gene
   1196..1285    +  promoter       AmpR promoter: bla
   1359..1456    +  promoter       cat promoter: promoter of the E. coli cat gene encoding chloramphenicol acetyltransferase
   1457..2113    +  CDS            cat: CAT_ECOLX - Experimental evidence at protein level: Swiss-Prot protein existence level 1. This enzyme is an effector of chloramphenicol resistance in bacteria. From Escherichia coli. This protein is used as a marker in many commonly used cloning vectors, such as pACYC184.
   2127..2186    +  terminator     his operon terminator: This putative transcriptin terminator from the E. coli his operon has a 2-bp deletion introduced during synthesis. Its efficiency has not been determined.
   2258..2713    +  rep_origin     f1 ori (sequence partly withheld): f1 bacteriophage origin of replication; arrow indicates direction of (+) strand synthesis
   2824..3057    +  rep_origin     ori (fragment): high-copy-number ColE1/pMB1/pBR322/pUC origin of replication
   3270..3291    +  misc_feature   bom (fragment): basis of mobility region from pBR322
   3390..3445    -  rep_origin     RSF ori (fragment): Plasmids containing the RSF 1030 origin of replication can be propagated in E. coli cells that contain additional plasmids with compatible origins.
   3533..4078    -  rep_origin     p15A ori: Plasmids containing the medium-copy-number p15A origin of replication can be propagated in E. coli cells that contain a second plasmid with the ColE1 origin.
   4111..4231    -  CDS            TcR (fragment): tetracycline efflux protein; tet; confers resistance to tetracycline
   4241..4259    +  promoter       tet promoter (fragment): E. coli promoter for tetracycline efflux protein gene
   4355..5104    -  CDS            luxR: LUXR_ALIFS - Experimental evidence at protein level: Swiss-Prot protein existence level 1. Transcriptional activator of the bioluminescence operon. Binds to the OHHL autoinducer. From Aliivibrio fischeri (Vibrio fischeri).
   5105..5178    -  promoter       lacI promoter (fragment): lacI
>Addgene plasmid #49744 | pVRc27_1331 | depositor full sequence | sequence record 74551 | pVRc27_1331 sequence 5317 bps
ATGAGCGCAGCAGATAAAGATCCGGATAAACATAGCGCAGATGCAGATCCGCCTCTGACCGTTGAACTGC
TGGCAGATCTGCAGGCAGGTCTGCTGGATGATGCAACCGCAGCACGTATTCGTAGCCGTGTTCGTAGCGA
TCCGCAGGCTCAGCAGATTCTGCGTGCACTGAATCGTGTTCGTCGTGATGTTGCAGCAATGGGTGCAGAT
CCGGCATGGGGTCCGGCAGCACGTCCGGCAGTTGTTGATAGCATTAGCGCAGCACTGCGTAGCGCACGTC
CGAATAGCAGTCCGGGTGCAGCACATGCAGCCCGTCCGCATGTTCATCCGGTTCGTATGATTGCCGGTGC
AGCAGGTCTGTGTGCAGTTGCAACCGCAATTGGTGTTGGTGCCGTTGTTGATGCACCGCCTCCGGCACCG
AGTGCACCGACCACCGCACAGCACATTACCGTTAGCAAACCGGCACCGGTTATTCCGCTGAGCCGTCCGC
AGGTTCTGGATCTGCTGCATCATACACCGGATTATGGTCCGCCTGGTGGTCCGCTGGGTGATCCGAGCCG
TCGTACCAGCTGTCTGAGCGGTCTGGGTTATCCGGCAAGCACACCGGTTCTGGGTGCACAGCCGATTGAT
ATTGATGCCCGTCCGGCAGTGCTGCTGGTTATTCCGGCAGATACACCGGATAAACTGGCAGTTTTTGCCG
TTGCACCGCATTGTAGCGCAGCCGATACCGGTCTGCTGGCAAGCACCGTTGTTCCGCGTGCATAAGGATC
CCTGTTTTGGCGGATGAGAGAAGATTTTCAGCCTGATACAGATTAAATCAGAACGCAGAAGCGGTCTGAT
AAAACAGAATTTGCCTGGCGGCAGTAGCGCGGTGGTCCCACCTGACCCCATGCCGAACTCAGAAGTGAAA
CGCCGTAGCGCCGATGGTAGTGTGGGGTCTCCCCATGCGAGAGTAGGGAACTGCCAGGCATCAAATAAAA
CGAAAGGCTCAGTCGAAAGACTGGGCCTTTCGTTTTATCTGTTGTTTGTCGGTGAACGCTCTCCTGAGTA
GGACAAATCCGCCGGGAGCGGATTTGAACGTTGCGAAGCAACGGCCCGGAGGGTGGCGGGCAGGACGCCC
GCCATAAACTGCCAGGCATCAAATTAAGCAGAAGGCCATCCTGACGGATGGCCTTTTTGCGTTTCTACAA
ACTCTTTTGTTTATTTTTCTAAATACATTCAAATATGTATCCGCTCATGAGACAATAACCCTGATAAATG
CTTCAATAATATTGAAAAAGGAAGACTATGAGTATTCAACATTTCCGTGTCTGCTTACATAAACAGTAAT
ACAAGGGGTGTTTACTAGAGGTTGATCGGGCACGTAAGAGGTTCCAACTTTCACCATAATGAAATAAGAT
CACTACCGGGCGTATTTTTTGAGTTATCGAGATTTTCAGGAGCTAAGGAAGCTAAAATGGAGAAAAAAAT
CACGGGATATACCACCGTTGATATATCCCAATGGCATCGTAAAGAACATTTTGAGGCATTTCAGTCAGTT
GCTCAATGTACCTATAACCAGACCGTTCAGCTGGATATTACGGCCTTTTTAAAGACCGTAAAGAAAAATA
AGCACAAGTTTTATCCGGCCTTTATTCACATTCTTGCCCGCCTGATGAACGCTCACCCGGAGTTTCGTAT
GGCCATGAAAGACGGTGAGCTGGTGATCTGGGATAGTGTTCACCCTTGTTACACCGTTTTCCATGAGCAA
ACTGAAACGTTTTCGTCCCTCTGGAGTGAATACCACGACGATTTCCGGCAGTTTCTCCACATATATTCGC
AAGATGTGGCGTGTTACGGTGAAAACCTGGCCTATTTCCCTAAAGGGTTTATTGAGAATATGTTTTTTGT
CTCAGCCAATCCCTGGGTGAGTTTCACCAGTTTTGATTTAAACGTGGCCAATATGGACAACTTCTTCGCC
CCCGTTTTCACGATGGGCAAATATTATACGCAAGGCGACAAGGTGCTGATGCCGCTGGCGATCCAGGTTC
ATCATGCCGTTTGTGATGGCTTCCATGTCGGCCGCATGCTTAATGAATTACAACAGTACTGTGATGAGTG
GCAGGGCGGGGCGTAATAATACTAGCTCCGGCAAAAAAACGGGCAAGGTGTCACCACCCTGCCCTTTTTC
TTTAAAACCGAAAAGATTACTTCGCGTTTGCCACCTGACGTCTAAGCTGTCAGACCAAGTTTACTCATAT
ATACTTTAGATTGATT
[125 nt withheld, positions 2257-2381]
C
[141 nt withheld, positions 2383-2523]
CCTTTGACGTTGGAGTCCACGTTCTTTAATAGTGGACTCTTGTTCCAAACTTGAACAACACTCAACCCTA
TCTCGGGCTATTCTTTTGATTTATAAGGGATTTTGCCGATTTCGGCCTATTGGTTAAAAAATGAGCTGAT
TTAACAAAAATTTAACGCGAATTTTAACAAAATATTAACGTTTACAATTTAAAAGGATCTAGGTGAAGAT
CCTTTTTGATAATCTCATGACCAAAATCCCTTAACGTGAGTTTTCGTTCCACTGAGCGTCAGACCCCGTA
GAAAAGATCAAAGGATCTTCTTGAGATCCTTTTTTTCTGCGCGTAATCTGCTGCTTGCAAACAAAAAAAC
CACCGCTACCAGCGGTGGTTTGTTTGCCGGATCAAGAGCTACCAACTCTTTTTCCGAAGGTAACTGGCTT
CAGCAGAGCGCAGATACCAAATACTGTCCTTCTAGTGTAGCCGTAGTTAGGCCACCACTTCAAGAACTCT
GTAGCACCGCCTACATACCTCGCTCTGCTAATCCTGTTACCAGTCAGGCATTTGAGAAGCACACGGTCAC
ACTGCTTCCGGTAGTCAATAAACCGGTAAACCAGCAATAGACATAAGCGGCTATTTAACGACCCTGCCCT
GAACCGACGACCGGGTCGAATTTGCTTTCGAATTTCTGCCATTCATCCGCTTATTATCACTTATTCAGGC
GTAGCACCAGGCGTTTAAGGGCACCAATAACTGCCTTAAAAAAAGCTAGCGGAGTGTATACTGGCTTACT
ATGTTGGCACTGATGAGGGTGTCAGTGAAGTGCTTCATGTGGCAGGAGAAAAAAGGCTGCACCGGTGCGT
CAGCAGAATATGTGATACAGGATATATTCCGCTTCCTCGCTCACTGACTCGCTACGCTCGGTCGTTCGAC
TGCGGCGAGCGGAAATGGCTTACGAACGGGGCGGAGATTTCCTGGAAGATGCCAGGAAGATACTTAACAG
GGAAGTGAGAGGGCCGCGGCAAAGCCGTTTTTCCATAGGCTCCGCCCCCCTGACAAGCATCACGAAATCT
GACGCTCAAATCAGTGGTGGCGAAACCCGACAGGACTATAAAGATACCAGGCGTTTCCCCCTGGCGGCTC
CCTCGTGCGCTCTCCTGTTCCTGCCTTTCGGTTTACCGGTGTCATTCCGCTGTTATGGCCGCGTTTGTCT
CATTCCACGCCTGACACTCAGTTCCGGGTAGGCAGTTCGCTCCAAGCTGGACTGTATGCACGAACCCCCC
GTTCAGTCCGACCGCTGCGCCTTATCCGGTAACTATCGTCTTGAGTCCAACCCGGAAAGACATGCAAAAG
CACCACTGGCAGCAGCCACTGGTAATTGATTTAGAGGAGTTAGTCTTGAAGTCATGCGCCGGTTAAGGCT
AAACTGAAAGGACAAGTTTTGGTGACTGCGCTCCTCCAAGCCAGTTACCTCGGTTCAAAGAGTTGGTAGC
TCAGAGAACCTTCGAAAAACCGCCCTGCAAGGCGGTTTTTTCGTTTTCAGAGCAAGAGATTACGCGCAGA
CCAAAACGATCTCAAGAAGATCATCTTATTAATCAGATAAAATATTTGCTCATGAGCCCGAAGTGGCGAG
CCCGATCTTCCCCATCGGTGATGTCGGCGATATAGGCGCCAGCAACCGCACCTGTGGCGCCGGTGATGCC
GGCCACGATGCGTCCGGCGTAGAGGATCTGCTCATGTTTGACAGCTTATCATCGATGCATAATGTGCCTG
TCAAATGGACGAAGCAGGGATTCTGCAAACCCTATGCTACTCCCTCGAGCCGTCAATTGTCTGATTCGTT
ACCAATTATTAATTTTTAAAGTATGGGCAATCAATTGCTCCTGTTAAAATTGCTTTAGAAATACTTTGGC
AGCGGTTTGTTGTATTGAGTTTCATTTGCGCATTGGTTAAATGGAAAGTGACAGTACGCTCACTGCAACC
TAATATTTTTGAAATATCCCAAGAGCTTTTTCCTTCGCATGCCCACGCTAAACATTCTTTTTCTCTTTTG
GTTAAATCGTTGTTTGATTTATTATTTGCTATATTTATTTTTCGATAATTATCAACTAGAGAAGGAACAA
TTAATGGTATGTTCATACACGCATGTAAAAATAAACTATCTATATAGTTGTCTTTTTCTGAATGTGCAAA
ACTAAGCATTCCGAAGCCATTGTTAGCCGTATGAATAGGGAAACTAAACCCAGTGATAAGACCTGATGTT
TTCGCTTCTTTAATTACATTTGGAGATTTTTTATTTACAGCATTGTTTTCAAATATATTCCAATTAATTG
GTGAATGATTGGAGTTAGAATAATCTACTATAGGATCATATTTTATTAAATTAGCGTCATCATAATATTG
CCTCCATTTTTTAGGGTAATTATCTAGGATTGAAATATCAGATTTAACCATAGAATGAGGATAAATGATC
GCGAGTAAATAATATTCACAATGTACCATTTTAGTCATATCAGATAAGCATTGATTAATATCATTATTGC
TTCTACAAGCTTTAATTTTATTAATTATTCTGTATGTGTCGTCGGCATTTATGTTTTTCATATTCACCAC
CCTGAATTGACTCTCTTCCGGGCGCTATCATGCCATACCGCGAAAGGTTTTGCGCCATTCGATGGCGCGC
CGCTTCGTCAGGCCACATAGCTTTCTTGTTCTGATCGGAACGATCGTTGGCTGACCTGTAGGATCGTACA
GGTTTACGCAAGAAAATGGTTTGTTATAGTCGAATAAATACTAGAGAAAGAGGAGAAATACCAT
