>Addgene plasmid #49744 | pVRc27_1331 | depositor partial sequence | sequence record 74166 | AS gene
ATGAGCGCAGCAGATAAAGATCCGGATAAACATAGCGCAGATGCAGATCCGCCTCTGACCGTTGAACTGC
TGGCAGATCTGCAGGCAGGTCTGCTGGATGATGCAACCGCAGCACGTATTCGTAGCCGTGTTCGTAGCGA
TCCGCAGGCTCAGCAGATTCTGCGTGCACTGAATCGTGTTCGTCGTGATGTTGCAGCAATGGGTGCAGAT
CCGGCATGGGGTCCGGCAGCACGTCCGGCAGTTGTTGATAGCATTAGCGCAGCACTGCGTAGCGCACGTC
CGAATAGCAGTCCGGGTGCAGCACATGCAGCCCGTCCGCATGTTCATCCGGTTCGTATGATTGCCGGTGC
AGCAGGTCTGTGTGCAGTTGCAACCGCAATTGGTGTTGGTGCCGTTGTTGATGCACCGCCTCCGGCACCG
AGTGCACCGACCACCGCACAGCACATTACCGTTAGCAAACCGGCACCGGTTATTCCGCTGAGCCGTCCGC
AGGTTCTGGATCTGCTGCATCATACACCGGATTATGGTCCGCCTGGTGGTCCGCTGGGTGATCCGAGCCG
TCGTACCAGCTGTCTGAGCGGTCTGGGTTATCCGGCAAGCACACCGGTTCTGGGTGCACAGCCGATTGAT
ATTGATGCCCGTCCGGCAGTGCTGCTGGTTATTCCGGCAGATACACCGGATAAACTGGCAGTTTTTGCCG
TTGCACCGCATTGTAGCGCAGCCGATACCGGTCTGCTGGCAAGCACCGTTGTTCCGCGTGCATAA
