>Addgene plasmid #49744 | pVRc27_1331 | depositor partial sequence | sequence record 74167 | pVRc backbone
GGATCCCTGTTTTGGCGGATGAGAGAAGATTTTCAGCCTGATACAGATTAAATCAGAACGCAGAAGCGGT
CTGATAAAACAGAATTTGCCTGGCGGCAGTAGCGCGGTGGTCCCACCTGACCCCATGCCGAACTCAGAAG
TGAAACGCCGTAGCGCCGATGGTAGTGTGGGGTCTCCCCATGCGAGAGTAGGGAACTGCCAGGCATCAAA
TAAAACGAAAGGCTCAGTCGAAAGACTGGGCCTTTCGTTTTATCTGTTGTTTGTCGGTGAACGCTCTCCT
GAGTAGGACAAATCCGCCGGGAGCGGATTTGAACGTTGCGAAGCAACGGCCCGGAGGGTGGCGGGCAGGA
CGCCCGCCATAAACTGCCAGGCATCAAATTAAGCAGAAGGCCATCCTGACGGATGGCCTTTTTGCGTTTC
TACAAACTCTTTTGTTTATTTTTCTAAATACATTCAAATATGTATCCGCTCATGAGACAATAACCCTGAT
AAATGCTTCAATAATATTGAAAAAGGAAGACTATGAGTATTCAACATTTCCGTGTCTGCTTACATAAACA
GTAATACAAGGGGTGTTTACTAGAGGTTGATCGGGCACGTAAGAGGTTCCAACTTTCACCATAATGAAAT
AAGATCACTACCGGGCGTATTTTTTGAGTTATCGAGATTTTCAGGAGCTAAGGAAGCTAAAATGGAGAAA
AAAATCACGGGATATACCACCGTTGATATATCCCAATGGCATCGTAAAGAACATTTTGAGGCATTTCAGT
CAGTTGCTCAATGTACCTATAACCAGACCGTTCAGCTGGATATTACGGCCTTTTTAAAGACCGTAAAGAA
AAATAAGCACAAGTTTTATCCGGCCTTTATTCACATTCTTGCCCGCCTGATGAACGCTCACCCGGAGTTT
CGTATGGCCATGAAAGACGGTGAGCTGGTGATCTGGGATAGTGTTCACCCTTGTTACACCGTTTTCCATG
AGCAAACTGAAACGTTTTCGTCCCTCTGGAGTGAATACCACGACGATTTCCGGCAGTTTCTCCACATATA
TTCGCAAGATGTGGCGTGTTACGGTGAAAACCTGGCCTATTTCCCTAAAGGGTTTATTGAGAATATGTTT
TTTGTCTCAGCCAATCCCTGGGTGAGTTTCACCAGTTTTGATTTAAACGTGGCCAATATGGACAACTTCT
TCGCCCCCGTTTTCACGATGGGCAAATATTATACGCAAGGCGACAAGGTGCTGATGCCGCTGGCGATCCA
GGTTCATCATGCCGTTTGTGATGGCTTCCATGTCGGCCGCATGCTTAATGAATTACAACAGTACTGTGAT
GAGTGGCAGGGCGGGGCGTAATAATACTAGCTCCGGCAAAAAAACGGGCAAGGTGTCACCACCCTGCCCT
TTTTCTTTAAAACCGAAAAGATTACTTCGCGTTTGCCACCTGACGTCTAAGCTGTCAGACCAAGTTTACT
CATATATACTTTAGATTGATT
[125 nt withheld, positions 1492-1616]
C
[141 nt withheld, positions 1618-1758]
CCTTTGACGTTGGAGTCCACGTTCTTTAATAGTGGACTCTTGTTCCAAACTTGAACAACACTCAACCCTA
TCTCGGGCTATTCTTTTGATTTATAAGGGATTTTGCCGATTTCGGCCTATTGGTTAAAAAATGAGCTGAT
TTAACAAAAATTTAACGCGAATTTTAACAAAATATTAACGTTTACAATTTAAAAGGATCTAGGTGAAGAT
CCTTTTTGATAATCTCATGACCAAAATCCCTTAACGTGAGTTTTCGTTCCACTGAGCGTCAGACCCCGTA
GAAAAGATCAAAGGATCTTCTTGAGATCCTTTTTTTCTGCGCGTAATCTGCTGCTTGCAAACAAAAAAAC
CACCGCTACCAGCGGTGGTTTGTTTGCCGGATCAAGAGCTACCAACTCTTTTTCCGAAGGTAACTGGCTT
CAGCAGAGCGCAGATACCAAATACTGTCCTTCTAGTGTAGCCGTAGTTAGGCCACCACTTCAAGAACTCT
GTAGCACCGCCTACATACCTCGCTCTGCTAATCCTGTTACCAGTCAGGCATTTGAGAAGCACACGGTCAC
ACTGCTTCCGGTAGTCAATAAACCGGTAAACCAGCAATAGACATAAGCGGCTATTTAACGACCCTGCCCT
GAACCGACGACCGGGTCGAATTTGCTTTCGAATTTCTGCCATTCATCCGCTTATTATCACTTATTCAGGC
GTAGCACCAGGCGTTTAAGGGCACCAATAACTGCCTTAAAAAAAGCTAGCGGAGTGTATACTGGCTTACT
ATGTTGGCACTGATGAGGGTGTCAGTGAAGTGCTTCATGTGGCAGGAGAAAAAAGGCTGCACCGGTGCGT
CAGCAGAATATGTGATACAGGATATATTCCGCTTCCTCGCTCACTGACTCGCTACGCTCGGTCGTTCGAC
TGCGGCGAGCGGAAATGGCTTACGAACGGGGCGGAGATTTCCTGGAAGATGCCAGGAAGATACTTAACAG
GGAAGTGAGAGGGCCGCGGCAAAGCCGTTTTTCCATAGGCTCCGCCCCCCTGACAAGCATCACGAAATCT
GACGCTCAAATCAGTGGTGGCGAAACCCGACAGGACTATAAAGATACCAGGCGTTTCCCCCTGGCGGCTC
CCTCGTGCGCTCTCCTGTTCCTGCCTTTCGGTTTACCGGTGTCATTCCGCTGTTATGGCCGCGTTTGTCT
CATTCCACGCCTGACACTCAGTTCCGGGTAGGCAGTTCGCTCCAAGCTGGACTGTATGCACGAACCCCCC
GTTCAGTCCGACCGCTGCGCCTTATCCGGTAACTATCGTCTTGAGTCCAACCCGGAAAGACATGCAAAAG
CACCACTGGCAGCAGCCACTGGTAATTGATTTAGAGGAGTTAGTCTTGAAGTCATGCGCCGGTTAAGGCT
AAACTGAAAGGACAAGTTTTGGTGACTGCGCTCCTCCAAGCCAGTTACCTCGGTTCAAAGAGTTGGTAGC
TCAGAGAACCTTCGAAAAACCGCCCTGCAAGGCGGTTTTTTCGTTTTCAGAGCAAGAGATTACGCGCAGA
CCAAAACGATCTCAAGAAGATCATCTTATTAATCAGATAAAATATTTGCTCATGAGCCCGAAGTGGCGAG
CCCGATCTTCCCCATCGGTGATGTCGGCGATATAGGCGCCAGCAACCGCACCTGTGGCGCCGGTGATGCC
GGCCACGATGCGTCCGGCGTAGAGGATCTGCTCATGTTTGACAGCTTATCATCGATGCATAATGTGCCTG
TCAAATGGACGAAGCAGGGATTCTGCAAACCCTATGCTACTCCCTCGAGCCGTCAATTGTCTGATTCGTT
ACCAATTATTAATTTTTAAAGTATGGGCAATCAATTGCTCCTGTTAAAATTGCTTTAGAAATACTTTGGC
AGCGGTTTGTTGTATTGAGTTTCATTTGCGCATTGGTTAAATGGAAAGTGACAGTACGCTCACTGCAACC
TAATATTTTTGAAATATCCCAAGAGCTTTTTCCTTCGCATGCCCACGCTAAACATTCTTTTTCTCTTTTG
GTTAAATCGTTGTTTGATTTATTATTTGCTATATTTATTTTTCGATAATTATCAACTAGAGAAGGAACAA
TTAATGGTATGTTCATACACGCATGTAAAAATAAACTATCTATATAGTTGTCTTTTTCTGAATGTGCAAA
ACTAAGCATTCCGAAGCCATTGTTAGCCGTATGAATAGGGAAACTAAACCCAGTGATAAGACCTGATGTT
TTCGCTTCTTTAATTACATTTGGAGATTTTTTATTTACAGCATTGTTTTCAAATATATTCCAATTAATTG
GTGAATGATTGGAGTTAGAATAATCTACTATAGGATCATATTTTATTAAATTAGCGTCATCATAATATTG
CCTCCATTTTTTAGGGTAATTATCTAGGATTGAAATATCAGATTTAACCATAGAATGAGGATAAATGATC
GCGAGTAAATAATATTCACAATGTACCATTTTAGTCATATCAGATAAGCATTGATTAATATCATTATTGC
TTCTACAAGCTTTAATTTTATTAATTATTCTGTATGTGTCGTCGGCATTTATGTTTTTCATATTCACCAC
CCTGAATTGACTCTCTTCCGGGCGCTATCATGCCATACCGCGAAAGGTTTTGCGCCATTCGATGGCGCGC
CGCTTCGTCAGGCCACATAGCTTTCTTGTTCTGATCGGAACGATCGTTGGCTGACCTGTAGGATCGTACA
GGTTTACGCAAGAAAATGGTTTGTTATAGTCGAATAAATACTAGAGAAAGAGGAGAAATACCAT
