>Addgene plasmid #49744 | pVRc27_1331 | addgene partial sequence | sequence record 77217 | pTrcHis_rev
AACAGGGATCCTTATGCACGCGGAACAACGGTGCTTGCCAGCAGACCGGTATCGGCTGCGCTACAATGCG
GTGCAACGGCAAAAACTGCCAGTTTATCCGGTGTATCTGCCGGAATAACCAGCAGCACTGCCGGACGGGC
ATCAATATCAATCGGCTGTGCACCCAGAACCGGTGTGCTTGCCGGATAACCCAGACCGCTCAGACAGCTG
GTACGACGGCTCGGATCACCCAGCGGACCACCAGGCGGACCATAATCCGGTGTATGATGCAGCAGATCCA
GAACCTGCGGACGGCTCAGCGGAATAACCGGTGCCGGTTTGCTAACGGTAATGTGCTGTGCGGTGGTCGG
TGCACTCGGTGCCGGAGGCGGTGCATCAACAACGGCACCAACACCAATTGCGGTTGCAACTGCACACAGA
CCTGCTGCACCGGCAATCATACGAACCGGATGAACATGCGGACGGGCTGCATGTGCTGCACCCGGACTGC
TATTCGGACGTGCGCTACGCAGTGCTGCGCTAATGCTATCAACAACTGCCGGACGTGCTGCCGGACCCCA
TGCCGGATCTGCACCCATTGCTGCAACATCACGACGAACACGATTCAGTGCACGCAGAATCTGCTGAGCC
TGCGGATCGCTACGAACACGGCTACGAATACGTGCTGCGGTTGCATCATCCAGCAGACCTGCCTGCAGAT
CTGCCAGCAGTTCAACGGTCAGAGGCGGATCTGCATCTGCGCTATGTTTATCCGGATCTTTATCTGCTGC
GCTCATATGGTATTTCTCCTCTTTCTCTAGTATTTATTCGACTATAACAAACCATTTTCTTGCGTAAACC
TGTACGATCCTACAGGTCAGCCAACGATCGTTCCGATCAGAACAAGAAAGCTATGTGGCCTGACGAAGCG
GCGCGCCATCGAATGGCGCAAA
