>Addgene plasmid #49744 | pVRc27_1331 | addgene partial sequence | sequence record 77244 | pBRrevBam
GTGATGCCGGCCACGATGCGTCCGGCGTAGAGGATCTGCTCATGTTTGACAGCTTATCATCGATGCATAA
TGTGCCTGTCAAATGGACGAAGCAGGGATTCTGCAAACCCTATGCTACTCCCTCGAGCCGTCAATTGTCT
GATTCGTTACCAATTATTAATTTTTAAAGTATGGGCAATCAATTGCTCCTGTTAAAATTGCTTTAGAAAT
ACTTTGGCAGCGGTTTGTTGTATTGAGTTTCATTTGCGCATTGGTTAAATGGAAAGTGACAGTACGCTCA
CTGCAACCTAATATTTTTGAAATATCCCAAGAGCTTTTTCCTTCGCATGCCCACGCTAAACATTCTTTTT
CTCTTTTGGTTAAATCGTTGTTTGATTTATTATTTGCTATATTTATTTTTCGATAATTATCAACTAGAGA
AGGAACAATTAATGGTATGTTCATACACGCATGTAAAAATAAACTATCTATATAGTTGTCTTTTTCTGAA
TGTGCAAAACTAAGCATTCCGAAGCCATTGTTAGCCGTATGAATAGGGAAACTAAACCCAGTGATAAGAC
CTGATGTTTTCGCTTCTTTAATTACATTTGGAGATTTTTTATTTACAGCATTGTTTTCAAATATATTCCA
ATTAATTGGTGAATGATTGGAGTTAGAATAATCTACTATAGGATCATATTTTATTAAATTAGCGTCATCA
TAATATTGCCTCCATTTTTTAGGGTAATTATCTAGGATTGAAATATCAGATTTAACCATAGAATGAGGAT
AAATGATCGCGAGTAAATAATATTCACAATGTACCATTTTAGTCATATCAGATAAGCATTGATTAATATC
ATTATTGCTTCTACAAGCTTTAATTTTATTAATTATTCTGTATGTGTCGTC
